Addgene plasmid #118588: TetO-FUW-Foxo1
Purpose: Expresses Foxo1 from the TRE3G promoter
Depositing lab: Stanley Qi. Depositing organization: Stanford University. Publication: CRISPR Activation Screens Systematically Identify Factors that Drive Neuronal Fate and Reprogramming. Liu Y, Yu C, Daley TP, Wang F, Cao WS, Bhate S, Lin X, Still C 2nd, Liu H, Zhao D, Wang H, Xie XS, Ding S, Wong WH, Wernig M, Qi LS. Cell Stem Cell. 2018 Sep 28. pii: S1934-5909(18)30440-5. doi: 10.1016/j.stem.2018.09.003. PubMed 30318302.
Backbone
  Vector backbone: FUW
  Vector type: Mammalian Expression, Lentiviral
Growth in bacteria
  Bacterial resistance: Ampicillin, 100 μg/mL
  Growth temperature: 37°C
  Growth strain: NEB Stable
  Copy number: High Copy
Gene/Insert
  Gene/Insert name: Foxo1
  Species: M. musculus (mouse)
  Insert size (bp): 1959
  Entrez Gene: Foxo1 (a.k.a. Afxh, FKHR, Fkhr1, Foxo1a)
  Promoter: TRE3G
  Cloning method: Gibson Cloning
  Sequencing primers: 5′ Unknown
Terms and licenses: Academic/Nonprofit Terms; Industry Terms: Not Available to Industry
How to cite: TetO-FUW-Foxo1 was a gift from Stanley Qi (Addgene plasmid # 118588 ; http://n2t.net/addgene:118588 ; RRID:Addgene_118588)
