[The description below was written by a language model from this plasmid's Addgene catalogue record and pLannotate feature annotations shown in this document.]
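Description:
TetO-FUW-Foxo1 is a lentiviral transfer plasmid of about 10.4 kb, built on the FUW backbone for doxycycline-regulated expression of mouse Foxo1 in mammalian cells. It is maintained in E. coli through a high-copy ColE1/pUC-type origin with ampicillin resistance (AmpR), and it also carries an f1 origin. The viral portion has a third-generation-style layout. A CMV enhancer/promoter replaces the U3 region upstream of a truncated HIV-1 5' LTR to drive genomic RNA production in packaging cells. This is followed by the Ψ packaging signal with a gag fragment, the Rev response element for Rev-dependent nuclear export, and the cPPT/CTS. A second truncated LTR and a bGH polyadenylation signal close the viral unit. Outside the LTRs sits an SV40/EM7-driven BleoR (Zeocin resistance) cassette with an SV40 poly(A). Because of its position, it would not be packaged into virus or carried into transduced cells.

The payload is a tetracycline-responsive promoter, listed in the catalogue as TRE3G and annotated as seven tetO repeats fused to a minimal CMV promoter. It drives the roughly 1.96 kb Foxo1 coding sequence, which encodes a forkhead transcription factor. No epitope tag or reporter is annotated. A WPRE downstream of the insert enhances transcript stability and expression. The promoter is silent on its own, so induction requires a Tet transactivator such as rtTA supplied from a separate construct, which is not encoded here. The associated publication concerns CRISPR activation screens for factors that drive neuronal fate and reprogramming, which suggests use for inducible overexpression of Foxo1 as a candidate factor. The depositor and repository sequence records differ by a single nucleotide in length and have identical annotations.
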