Features (pLannotate 1.2.2; 32 found; start..end, strand, type, name):
      7..386     +  enhancer       CMV enhancer: human cytomegalovirus immediate early enhancer
    387..586     +  promoter       CMV promoter: human cytomegalovirus (CMV) immediate early promoter
    604..784     +  LTR            5' LTR (truncated): truncated 5' long terminal repeat (LTR) from HIV-1
    831..956     +  misc_feature   HIV-1 Ψ: packaging signal of human immunodeficiency virus type 1
    940..1303    +  CDS            HIV-1 gag (fragment): gag protein from human immunodeficiency virus 1; gag
   1449..1682    +  misc_feature   RRE: The Rev response element (RRE) of HIV-1 allows for Rev-dependent mRNA export from the nucleus to the cytoplasm.
   2059..2159    +  CDS            Rev (fragment): human immunodeficiency virus 1 (HIV-1) Rev protein; rev; enhances nuclear export of unspliced and incompletely spliced viral mRNAs
   2209..2326    +  misc_feature   cPPT/CTS: central polypurine tract and central termination sequence of HIV-1
   2383..2653    +  protein_bind   tetracycline response element: contains seven copies of the tetracycline operator tetO tetracycline repressor TetR
   2664..2681    +  misc_feature   MCS (fragment): pUC18/19 multiple cloning site
   2686..2723    +  promoter       minimal CMV promoter: human cytomegalovirus (CMV) immediate early promoter
   2833..4788    +  CDS            Foxo1: FOXO1_MOUSE - Also known as Fkhr, Foxo1a. Experimental evidence at protein level: Swiss-Prot protein existence level 1. Transcription factor that is the main target of insulin signaling and regulates metabolic homeostasis in response to oxidative stress (PubMed:12754525, PubMed:15184386, PubMed:15220471, PubMed:16917544, PubMed:17090532, PubMed:17627282, PubMed:17681146, PubMed:20519497, PubMed:20668652, PubMed:21196578, PubMed:21335550, PubMed:21471200, PubMed:22298775, PubMed:22417654, PubMed:22510882). Binds to the insulin response element (IRE) with consensus sequence 5'- TT[G/A]TTTTG-3' a
   4790..4816    +  misc_feature   MCS (fragment): pBluescript multiple cloning site
   4816..5404    +  misc_feature   WPRE: woodchuck hepatitis virus posttranscriptional regulatory element
   5341..5922    +  CDS            nef (fragment): NEF_HV1H2 - Experimental evidence at protein level: Swiss-Prot protein existence level 1. Extracellular Nef protein targets CD4(+) T-lymphocytes for apoptosis by interacting with CXCR4 surface receptors. From Human immunodeficiency virus type 1 group M subtype B (isolate HXB2) (HIV-1).
   5929..6109    +  LTR            5' LTR (truncated): truncated 5' long terminal repeat (LTR) from HIV-1
   6141..6365    +  polyA_signal   bGH poly(A) signal: bovine growth hormone polyadenylation signal
   6369..6390    +  promoter       SV40 promoter (fragment): SV40 enhancer and early promoter
   6411..6839    +  rep_origin     f1 ori (sequence partly withheld): f1 bacteriophage origin of replication; arrow indicates direction of (+) strand synthesis
   6853..7182    +  promoter       SV40 promoter: SV40 enhancer and early promoter
   7230..7277    +  promoter       EM7 promoter: synthetic bacterial promoter&nbsp
   7296..7670    +  CDS            BleoR: antibiotic-binding protein; Sh ble from Streptoalloteichus hindustanus; confers resistance to bleomycin, phleomycin, and Zeocin™
   7680..7805    +  CDS            ble (fragment): BLE_KLEPN - Experimental evidence at protein level: Swiss-Prot protein existence level 1. Binding protein with a strong affinity to the bleomycin family of antibiotics. Binds to CL990; an antimitotic-antibiotic compound. From Klebsiella pneumoniae.
   7800..7921    +  polyA_signal   SV40 poly(A) signal: SV40 polyadenylation signal
   7994..8010    -  protein_bind   lac operator: The lac repressor binds to the lac operator to inhibit transcription in E. coli. This inhibition can be relieved by adding lactose or isopropyl-β-D-thiogalactopyranoside (IPTG). lac repressor encoded by lacI
   8018..8048    -  promoter       lac promoter: promoter for the E. coli lac operon
   8063..8084    -  protein_bind   CAP binding site: CAP binding activates transcription in the presence of cAMP. E. coli catabolite activator protein
   8097..8189    -  CDS            lacI (fragment): lac repressor; lacI; The lac repressor binds to the lac operator to inhibit transcription in E. coli. This inhibition can be relieved by adding lactose or isopropyl-β-D-thiogalactopyranoside (IPTG).
   8372..8960    -  rep_origin     ori: high-copy-number ColE1/pMB1/pBR322/pUC origin of replication
   9131..9991    -  CDS            AmpR: β-lactamase; bla; confers resistance to ampicillin, carbenicillin, and related antibiotics
   9992..10096   -  promoter       AmpR promoter: bla
  10155..10207   -  misc_feature   bom (fragment): basis of mobility region from pBR322
>Addgene plasmid #118588 | TetO-FUW-Foxo1 | depositor full sequence | sequence record 223922 | TetO-FUW-Foxo1 sequence 10355 bps
CGCGTTGACATTGATTATTGACTAGTTATTAATAGTAATCAATTACGGGGTCATTAGTTCATAGCCCATA
TATGGAGTTCCGCGTTACATAACTTACGGTAAATGGCCCGCCTGGCTGACCGCCCAACGACCCCCGCCCA
TTGACGTCAATAATGACGTATGTTCCCATAGTAACGCCAATAGGGACTTTCCATTGACGTCAATGGGTGG
AGTATTTACGGTAAACTGCCCACTTGGCAGTACATCAAGTGTATCATATGCCAAGTACGCCCCCTATTGA
CGTCAATGACGGTAAATGGCCCGCCTGGCATTATGCCCAGTACATGACCTTATGGGACTTTCCTACTTGG
CAGTACATCTACGTATTAGTCATCGCTATTACCATGGTGATGCGGTTTTGGCAGTACATCAATGGGCGTG
GATAGCGGTTTGACTCACGGGGATTTCCAAGTCTCCACCCCATTGACGTCAATGGGAGTTTGTTTTGGCA
CCAAAATCAACGGGACTTTCCAAAATGTCGTAACAACTCCGCCCCATTGACGCAAATGGGCGGTAGGCGT
GTACGGTGGGAGGTCTATATAAGCAGCGCGTTTTGCCTGTACTGGGTCTCTCTGGTTAGACCAGATCTGA
GCCTGGGAGCTCTCTGGCTAACTAGGGAACCCACTGCTTAAGCCTCAATAAAGCTTGCCTTGAGTGCTTC
AAGTAGTGTGTGCCCGTCTGTTGTGTGACTCTGGTAACTAGAGATCCCTCAGACCCTTTTAGTCAGTGTG
GAAAATCTCTAGCAGTGGCGCCCGAACAGGGACTTGAAAGCGAAAGGGAAACCAGAGGAGCTCTCTCGAC
GCAGGACTCGGCTTGCTGAAGCGCGCACGGCAAGAGGCGAGGGGCGGCGACTGGTGAGTACGCCAAAAAT
TTTGACTAGCGGAGGCTAGAAGGAGAGAGATGGGTGCGAGAGCGTCAGTATTAAGCGGGGGAGAATTAGA
TCGCGATGGGAAAAAATTCGGTTAAGGCCAGGGGGAAAGAAAAAATATAAATTAAAACATATAGTATGGG
CAAGCAGGGAGCTAGAACGATTCGCAGTTAATCCTGGCCTGTTAGAAACATCAGAAGGCTGTAGACAAAT
ACTGGGACAGCTACAACCATCCCTTCAGACAGGATCAGAAGAACTTAGATCATTATATAATACAGTAGCA
ACCCTCTATTGTGTGCATCAAAGGATAGAGATAAAAGACACCAAGGAAGCTTTAGACAAGATAGAGGAAG
AGCAAAACAAAAGTAAGACCACCGCACAGCAAGCGGCCGCTGATCTTCAGACCTGGAGGAGGAGATATGA
GGGACAATTGGAGAAGTGAATTATATAAATATAAAGTAGTAAAAATTGAACCATTAGGAGTAGCACCCAC
CAAGGCAAAGAGAAGAGTGGTGCAGAGAGAAAAAAGAGCAGTGGGAATAGGAGCTTTGTTCCTTGGGTTC
TTGGGAGCAGCAGGAAGCACTATGGGCGCAGCGTCAATGACGCTGACGGTACAGGCCAGACAATTATTGT
CTGGTATAGTGCAGCAGCAGAACAATTTGCTGAGGGCTATTGAGGCGCAACAGCATCTGTTGCAACTCAC
AGTCTGGGGCATCAAGCAGCTCCAGGCAAGAATCCTGGCTGTGGAAAGATACCTAAAGGATCAACAGCTC
CTGGGGATTTGGGGTTGCTCTGGAAAACTCATTTGCACCACTGCTGTGCCTTGGAATGCTAGTTGGAGTA
ATAAATCTCTGGAACAGATTTGGAATCACACGACCTGGATGGAGTGGGACAGAGAAATTAACAATTACAC
AAGCTTAATACACTCCTTAATTGAAGAATCGCAAAACCAGCAAGAAAAGAATGAACAAGAATTATTGGAA
TTAGATAAATGGGCAAGTTTGTGGAATTGGTTTAACATAACAAATTGGCTGTGGTATATAAAATTATTCA
TAATGATAGTAGGAGGCTTGGTAGGTTTAAGAATAGTTTTTGCTGTACTTTCTATAGTGAATAGAGTTAG
GCAGGGATATTCACCATTATCGTTTCAGACCCACCTCCCAACCCCGAGGGGACCCGACAGGCCCGAAGGA
ATAGAAGAAGAAGGTGGAGAGAGAGACAGAGACAGATCCATTCGATTAGTGAACGGATCGGCACTGCGTG
CGCCAATTCTGCAGACAAATGGCAGTATTCATCCACAATTTTAAAAGAAAAGGGGGGATTGGGGGGTACA
GTGCAGGGGAAAGAATAGTAGACATAATAGCAACAGACATACAAACTAAAGAATTACAAAAACAAATTAC
AAAAATTCAAAATTTTCGGGTTTATTACAGGGACAGCAGAGATCCAGTTTGGTTAGATCTCGAGTTTACC
ACTCCCTATCAGTGATAGAGAAAAGTGAAAGTCGAGTTTACCACTCCCTATCAGTGATAGAGAAAAGTGA
AAGTCGAGTTTACCACTCCCTATCAGTGATAGAGAAAAGTGAAAGTCGAGTTTACCACTCCCTATCAGTG
ATAGAGAAAAGTGAAAGTCGAGTTTACCACTCCCTATCAGTGATAGAGAAAAGTGAAAGTCGAGTTTACC
ACTCCCTATCAGTGATAGAGAAAAGTGAAAGTCGAGTTTACCACTCCCTATCAGTGATAGAGAAAAGTGA
AAGTCGAGCTCGGTACCCGGGTCGAGTAGGCGTGTACGGTGGGAGGCCTATATAAGCAGAGCTCGTTTAG
TGAACCGTCAGATCGCCTGGAGACGCCATCCACGCTGTTTTGACCTCCATAGAAGACACCGGGACCGATC
CAGCCTCCGCGGCCCCGAATTCGCTAGCCACCATGGCCGAAGCGCCCCAGGTGGTGGAGACCGACCCGGA
CTTCGAGCCGCTGCCCCGGCAGCGCTCCTGTACCTGGCCGCTGCCCAGGCCGGAGTTTAACCAGTCCAAC
TCGACCACCTCCAGTCCGGCGCCGTCGGGCGGCGCGGCCGCCAACCCCGACGCCGCGGCGAGCCTGGCCT
CGGCGTCCGCTGTCAGCACCGACTTTATGAGCAACCTGAGCCTGCTGGAGGAGAGTGAGGACTTCGCGCG
GGCGCCAGGCTGCGTGGCCGTGGCGGCGGCGGCTGCGGCCAGCAGGGGCCTGTGCGGGGACTTCCAGGGC
CCCGAGGCGGGCTGCGTGCACCCAGCGCCGCCACAGCCCCCACCGACCGGGCCGCTGTCGCAGCCCCCAC
CCGTGCCTCCCTCCGCTGCCGCCGCCGCGGGGCCACTCGCGGGACAGCCGCGCAAGACCAGCTCGTCGCG
CCGCAACGCGTGGGGCAACCTGTCGTACGCCGACCTCATCACCAAGGCCATCGAGAGCTCAGCCGAGAAG
AGGCTCACCCTGTCGCAGATCTACGAGTGGATGGTGAAGAGCGTGCCCTACTTCAAGGATAAGGGCGACA
GCAACAGCTCGGCGGGCTGGAAGAATTCAATTCGCCACAATCTGTCCCTTCACAGCAAGTTTATTCGAGT
GCAGAATGAAGGAACTGGAAAGAGTTCTTGGTGGATGCTCAATCCAGAGGGAGGCAAGAGCGGAAAATCA
CCCCGGAGAAGAGCTGCGTCCATGGACAACAACAGTAAATTTGCTAAGAGCCGAGGGCGGGCTGCTAAGA
AAAAAGCATCTCTCCAGTCTGGGCAAGAGGGTCCTGGAGACAGCCCTGGGTCTCAGTTTTCTAAGTGGCC
TGCGAGTCCTGGGTCCCACAGCAACGATGACTTTGATAACTGGAGTACATTTCGTCCTCGAACCAGCTCA
AATGCTAGTACCATCAGTGGGAGACTTTCTCCCATCATGACAGAGCAGGATGACCTGGGAGATGGGGACG
TGCATTCCCTGGTGTATCCACCCTCTGCTGCCAAGATGGCGTCTACGCTGCCCAGTCTGTCTGAAATCAG
CAATCCAGAAAACATGGAGAACCTTCTGGATAATCTCAACCTTCTCTCGTCCCCAACATCTTTAACTGTG
TCCACCCAGTCCTCGCCTGGCAGCATGATGCAGCAGACACCATGCTATTCGTTTGCACCGCCAAACACCA
GTCTAAATTCACCCAGTCCAAACTACTCAAAGTACACATACGGCCAATCCAGCATGAGCCCTTTGCCCCA
GATGCCTATGCAGACACTTCAGGACAGCAAATCAAGTTACGGAGGATTGAACCAGTATAACTGTGCCCCA
GGACTCTTGAAAGAGTTGTTGACTTCTGACTCTCCTCCCCACAATGACATTATGTCACCGGTTGATCCCG
GAGTGGCCCAACCCAACAGTCGGGTCCTGGGCCAAAATGTAATGATGGGCCCTAATTCGGTCATGCCAGC
GTATGGCAGCCAGGCATCTCATAACAAAATGATGAACCCCAGCTCCCACACCCACCCTGGACATGCACAG
CAAACGGCTTCGGTCAACGGCCGTACCCTGCCCCATGTGGTGAACACCATGCCTCACACATCTGCCATGA
ACCGCTTGACCCCCGTGAAGACACCTTTACAAGTGCCTCTGTCCCACCCCATGCAGATGAGTGCCCTGGG
CAGCTACTCCTCGGTGAGCAGCTGCAATGGCTATGGTAGGATGGGTGTCCTCCACCAGGAGAAGCTCCCA
AGTGACTTGGATGGCATGTTTATTGAGCGCTTGGACTGTGACATGGAGTCCATCATTCGGAATGACCTCA
TGGATGGAGATACCTTGGATTTTAACTTTGATAATGTGTTGCCCAACCAAAGCTTCCCACACAGTGTCAA
GACTACAACACACAGCTGGGTGTCAGGCTAGGAATTCGATATCAAGCTTATCGATAATCAACCTCTGGAT
TACAAAATTTGTGAAAGATTGACTGGTATTCTTAACTATGTTGCTCCTTTTACGCTATGTGGATACGCTG
CTTTAATGCCTTTGTATCATGCTATTGCTTCCCGTATGGCTTTCATTTTCTCCTCCTTGTATAAATCCTG
GTTGCTGTCTCTTTATGAGGAGTTGTGGCCCGTTGTCAGGCAACGTGGCGTGGTGTGCACTGTGTTTGCT
GACGCAACCCCCACTGGTTGGGGCATTGCCACCACCTGTCAGCTCCTTTCCGGGACTTTCGCTTTCCCCC
TCCCTATTGCCACGGCGGAACTCATCGCCGCCTGCCTTGCCCGCTGCTGGACAGGGGCTCGGCTGTTGGG
CACTGACAATTCCGTGGTGTTGTCGGGGAAATCATCGTCCTTTCCTTGGCTGCTCGCCTGTGTTGCCACC
TGGATTCTGCGCGGGACGTCCTTCTGCTACGTCCCTTCGGCCCTCAATCCAGCGGACCTTCCTTCCCGCG
GCCTGCTGCCGGCTCTGCGGCCTCTTCCGCGTCTTCGCCTTCGCCCTCAGACGAGTCGGATCTCCCTTTG
GGCCGCCTCCCCGCATCGATACCGTCGACCTCGAGACCTAGAAAAACATGGAGCAATCACAAGTAGCAAT
ACAGCAGCTACCAATGCTGATTGTGCCTGGCTAGAAGCACAAGAGGAGGAGGAGGTGGGTTTTCCAGTCA
CACCTCAGGTACCTTTAAGACCAATGACTTACAAGGCAGCTGTAGATCTTAGCCACTTTTTAAAAGAAAA
GGGGGGACTGGAAGGGCTAATTCACTCCCAACGAAGACAAGATATCCTTGATCTGTGGATCTACCACACA
CAAGGCTACTTCCCTGATTGGCAGAACTACACACCAGGGCCAGGGATCAGATATCCACTGACCTTTGGAT
GGTGCTACAAGCTAGTACCAGTTGAGCAAGAGAAGGTAGAAGAAGCCAATGAAGGAGAGAACACCCGCTT
GTTACACCCTGTGAGCCTGCATGGGATGGATGACCCGGAGAGAGAAGTATTAGAGTGGAGGTTTGACAGC
CGCCTAGCATTTCATCACATGGCCCGAGAGCTGCATCCGGACTGTACTGGGTCTCTCTGGTTAGACCAGA
TCTGAGCCTGGGAGCTCTCTGGCTAACTAGGGAACCCACTGCTTAAGCCTCAATAAAGCTTGCCTTGAGT
GCTTCAAGTAGTGTGTGCCCGTCTGTTGTGTGACTCTGGTAACTAGAGATCCCTCAGACCCTTTTAGTCA
GTGTGGAAAATCTCTAGCAGGGCCCGTTTAAACCCGCTGATCAGCCTCGACTGTGCCTTCTAGTTGCCAG
CCATCTGTTGTTTGCCCCTCCCCCGTGCCTTCCTTGACCCTGGAAGGTGCCACTCCCACTGTCCTTTCCT
AATAAAATGAGGAAATTGCATCGCATTGTCTGAGTAGGTGTCATTCTATTCTGGGGGGTGGGGTGGGGCA
GGACAGCAAGGGGGAGGATTGGGAAGACAATAGCAGGCATGCTGGGGATGCGGTGGGCTCTATGGCTTCT
GAGGCGGAAAGAACCAGCTGGGGCTCTAGGGGGTATCCCC
[124 nt withheld, positions 6411-6534]
C
[91 nt withheld, positions 6536-6626]
A
[49 nt withheld, positions 6628-6676]
CCTTTGACGTTGGAGTCCACGTTCTTT
[37 nt withheld, positions 6704-6740]
ACCCTATCTCGGTCTATTCTTTTGATTTATAAGGGATTTTGCCGATTTCGGCCTATTGGTTAAAAAATGA
GCTGATTTAACAAAAATTTAACGCGAATTAATTCTGTGGAATGTGTGTCAGTTAGGGTGTGGAAAGTCCC
CAGGCTCCCCAGCAGGCAGAAGTATGCAAAGCATGCATCTCAATTAGTCAGCAACCAGGTGTGGAAAGTC
CCCAGGCTCCCCAGCAGGCAGAAGTATGCAAAGCATGCATCTCAATTAGTCAGCAACCATAGTCCCGCCC
CTAACTCCGCCCATCCCGCCCCTAACTCCGCCCAGTTCCGCCCATTCTCCGCCCCATGGCTGACTAATTT
TTTTTATTTATGCAGAGGCCGAGGCCGCCTCTGCCTCTGAGCTATTCCAGAAGTAGTGAGGAGGCTTTTT
TGGAGGCCTAGGCTTTTGCAAAAAGCTCCCGGGAGCTTGTATATCCATTTTCGGATCTGATCAGCACGTG
TTGACAATTAATCATCGGCATAGTATATCGGCATAGTATAATACGACAAGGTGAGGAACTAAACCATGGC
CAAGTTGACCAGTGCCGTTCCGGTGCTCACCGCGCGCGACGTCGCCGGAGCGGTCGAGTTCTGGACCGAC
CGGCTCGGGTTCTCCCGGGACTTCGTGGAGGACGACTTCGCCGGTGTGGTCCGGGACGACGTGACCCTGT
TCATCAGCGCGGTCCAGGACCAGGTGGTGCCGGACAACACCCTGGCCTGGGTGTGGGTGCGCGGCCTGGA
CGAGCTGTACGCCGAGTGGTCGGAGGTCGTGTCCACGAACTTCCGGGACGCCTCCGGGCCGGCCATGACC
GAGATCGGCGAGCAGCCGTGGGGGCGGGAGTTCGCCCTGCGCGACCCGGCCGGCAACTGCGTGCACTTCG
TGGCCGAGGAGCAGGACTGACACGTGCTACGAGATTTCGATTCCACCGCCGCCTTCTATGAAAGGTTGGG
CTTCGGAATCGTTTTCCGGGACGCCGGCTGGATGATCCTCCAGCGCGGGGATCTCATGCTGGAGTTCTTC
GCCCACCCCAACTTGTTTATTGCAGCTTATAATGGTTACAAATAAAGCAATAGCATCACAAATTTCACAA
ATAAAGCATTTTTTTCACTGCATTCTAGTTGTGGTTTGTCCAAACTCATCAATGTATCTTATCATGTCTG
TATACCGTCGACCTCTAGCTAGAGCTTGGCGTAATCATGGTCATAGCTGTTTCCTGTGTGAAATTGTTAT
CCGCTCACAATTCCACACAACATACGAGCCGGAAGCATAAAGTGTAAAGCCTGGGGTGCCTAATGAGTGA
GCTAACTCACATTAATTGCGTTGCGCTCACTGCCCGCTTTCCAGTCGGGAAACCTGTCGTGCCAGCTGCA
TTAATGAATCGGCCAACGCGCGGGGAGAGGCGGTTTGCGTATTGGGCGCTCTTCCGCTTCCTCGCTCACT
GACTCGCTGCGCTCGGTCGTTCGGCTGCGGCGAGCGGTATCAGCTCACTCAAAGGCGGTAATACGGTTAT
CCACAGAATCAGGGGATAACGCAGGAAAGAACATGTGAGCAAAAGGCCAGCAAAAGGCCAGGAACCGTAA
AAAGGCCGCGTTGCTGGCGTTTTTCCATAGGCTCCGCCCCCCTGACGAGCATCACAAAAATCGACGCTCA
AGTCAGAGGTGGCGAAACCCGACAGGACTATAAAGATACCAGGCGTTTCCCCCTGGAAGCTCCCTCGTGC
GCTCTCCTGTTCCGACCCTGCCGCTTACCGGATACCTGTCCGCCTTTCTCCCTTCGGGAAGCGTGGCGCT
TTCTCATAGCTCACGCTGTAGGTATCTCAGTTCGGTGTAGGTCGTTCGCTCCAAGCTGGGCTGTGTGCAC
GAACCCCCCGTTCAGCCCGACCGCTGCGCCTTATCCGGTAACTATCGTCTTGAGTCCAACCCGGTAAGAC
ACGACTTATCGCCACTGGCAGCAGCCACTGGTAACAGGATTAGCAGAGCGAGGTATGTAGGCGGTGCTAC
AGAGTTCTTGAAGTGGTGGCCTAACTACGGCTACACTAGAAGAACAGTATTTGGTATCTGCGCTCTGCTG
AAGCCAGTTACCTTCGGAAAAAGAGTTGGTAGCTCTTGATCCGGCAAACAAACCACCGCTGGTAGCGGTG
GTTTTTTTGTTTGCAAGCAGCAGATTACGCGCAGAAAAAAAGGATCTCAAGAAGATCCTTTGATCTTTTC
TACGGGGTCTGACGCTCAGTGGAACGAAAACTCACGTTAAGGGATTTTGGTCATGAGATTATCAAAAAGG
ATCTTCACCTAGATCCTTTTAAATTAAAAATGAAGTTTTAAATCAATCTAAAGTATATATGAGTAAACTT
GGTCTGACAGTTACCAATGCTTAATCAGTGAGGCACCTATCTCAGCGATCTGTCTATTTCGTTCATCCAT
AGTTGCCTGACTCCCCGTCGTGTAGATAACTACGATACGGGAGGGCTTACCATCTGGCCCCAGTGCTGCA
ATGATACCGCGAGACCCACGCTCACCGGCTCCAGATTTATCAGCAATAAACCAGCCAGCCGGAAGGGCCG
AGCGCAGAAGTGGTCCTGCAACTTTATCCGCCTCCATCCAGTCTATTAATTGTTGCCGGGAAGCTAGAGT
AAGTAGTTCGCCAGTTAATAGTTTGCGCAACGTTGTTGCCATTGCTACAGGCATCGTGGTGTCACGCTCG
TCGTTTGGTATGGCTTCATTCAGCTCCGGTTCCCAACGATCAAGGCGAGTTACATGATCCCCCATGTTGT
GCAAAAAAGCGGTTAGCTCCTTCGGTCCTCCGATCGTTGTCAGAAGTAAGTTGGCCGCAGTGTTATCACT
CATGGTTATGGCAGCACTGCATAATTCTCTTACTGTCATGCCATCCGTAAGATGCTTTTCTGTGACTGGT
GAGTACTCAACCAAGTCATTCTGAGAATAGTGTATGCGGCGACCGAGTTGCTCTTGCCCGGCGTCAATAC
GGGATAATACCGCGCCACATAGCAGAACTTTAAAAGTGCTCATCATTGGAAAACGTTCTTCGGGGCGAAA
ACTCTCAAGGATCTTACCGCTGTTGAGATCCAGTTCGATGTAACCCACTCGTGCACCCAACTGATCTTCA
GCATCTTTTACTTTCACCAGCGTTTCTGGGTGAGCAAAAACAGGAAGGCAAAATGCCGCAAAAAAGGGAA
TAAGGGCGACACGGAAATGTTGAATACTCATACTCTTCCTTTTTCAATATTATTGAAGCATTTATCAGGG
TTATTGTCTCATGAGCGGATACATATTTGAATGTATTTAGAAAAATAAACAAATAGGGGTTCCGCGCACA
TTTCCCCGAAAAGTGCCACCTGACGTCGACGGATCGGGAGATCTCCCGATCCCCTATGGTGCACTCTCAG
TACAATCTGCTCTGATGCCGCATAGTTAAGCCAGTATCTGCTCCCTGCTTGTGTGTTGGAGGTCGCTGAG
TAGTGCGCGAGCAAAATTTAAGCTACAACAAGGCAAGGCTTGACCGACAATTGCATGAAGAATCTGCTTA
GGGTTAGGCGTTTTGCGCTGCTTCGCGATGTACGGGCCAGATATA
