Features (pLannotate 1.2.2; 32 found; start..end, strand, type, name):
      7..386     +  enhancer       CMV enhancer: human cytomegalovirus immediate early enhancer
    387..586     +  promoter       CMV promoter: human cytomegalovirus (CMV) immediate early promoter
    604..784     +  LTR            5' LTR (truncated): truncated 5' long terminal repeat (LTR) from HIV-1
    831..956     +  misc_feature   HIV-1 Ψ: packaging signal of human immunodeficiency virus type 1
    940..1303    +  CDS            HIV-1 gag (fragment): gag protein from human immunodeficiency virus 1; gag
   1449..1682    +  misc_feature   RRE: The Rev response element (RRE) of HIV-1 allows for Rev-dependent mRNA export from the nucleus to the cytoplasm.
   2059..2159    +  CDS            Rev (fragment): human immunodeficiency virus 1 (HIV-1) Rev protein; rev; enhances nuclear export of unspliced and incompletely spliced viral mRNAs
   2209..2326    +  misc_feature   cPPT/CTS: central polypurine tract and central termination sequence of HIV-1
   2383..2653    +  protein_bind   tetracycline response element: contains seven copies of the tetracycline operator tetO tetracycline repressor TetR
   2664..2681    +  misc_feature   MCS (fragment): pUC18/19 multiple cloning site
   2686..2724    +  promoter       minimal CMV promoter: human cytomegalovirus (CMV) immediate early promoter
   2834..4789    +  CDS            Foxo1: FOXO1_MOUSE - Also known as Fkhr, Foxo1a. Experimental evidence at protein level: Swiss-Prot protein existence level 1. Transcription factor that is the main target of insulin signaling and regulates metabolic homeostasis in response to oxidative stress (PubMed:12754525, PubMed:15184386, PubMed:15220471, PubMed:16917544, PubMed:17090532, PubMed:17627282, PubMed:17681146, PubMed:20519497, PubMed:20668652, PubMed:21196578, PubMed:21335550, PubMed:21471200, PubMed:22298775, PubMed:22417654, PubMed:22510882). Binds to the insulin response element (IRE) with consensus sequence 5'- TT[G/A]TTTTG-3' a
   4791..4817    +  misc_feature   MCS (fragment): pBluescript multiple cloning site
   4817..5405    +  misc_feature   WPRE: woodchuck hepatitis virus posttranscriptional regulatory element
   5342..5923    +  CDS            nef (fragment): NEF_HV1H2 - Experimental evidence at protein level: Swiss-Prot protein existence level 1. Extracellular Nef protein targets CD4(+) T-lymphocytes for apoptosis by interacting with CXCR4 surface receptors. From Human immunodeficiency virus type 1 group M subtype B (isolate HXB2) (HIV-1).
   5930..6110    +  LTR            5' LTR (truncated): truncated 5' long terminal repeat (LTR) from HIV-1
   6142..6366    +  polyA_signal   bGH poly(A) signal: bovine growth hormone polyadenylation signal
   6370..6391    +  promoter       SV40 promoter (fragment): SV40 enhancer and early promoter
   6412..6840    +  rep_origin     f1 ori (sequence partly withheld): f1 bacteriophage origin of replication; arrow indicates direction of (+) strand synthesis
   6854..7183    +  promoter       SV40 promoter: SV40 enhancer and early promoter
   7231..7278    +  promoter       EM7 promoter: synthetic bacterial promoter&nbsp
   7297..7671    +  CDS            BleoR: antibiotic-binding protein; Sh ble from Streptoalloteichus hindustanus; confers resistance to bleomycin, phleomycin, and Zeocin™
   7681..7806    +  CDS            ble (fragment): BLE_KLEPN - Experimental evidence at protein level: Swiss-Prot protein existence level 1. Binding protein with a strong affinity to the bleomycin family of antibiotics. Binds to CL990; an antimitotic-antibiotic compound. From Klebsiella pneumoniae.
   7801..7922    +  polyA_signal   SV40 poly(A) signal: SV40 polyadenylation signal
   7995..8011    -  protein_bind   lac operator: The lac repressor binds to the lac operator to inhibit transcription in E. coli. This inhibition can be relieved by adding lactose or isopropyl-β-D-thiogalactopyranoside (IPTG). lac repressor encoded by lacI
   8019..8049    -  promoter       lac promoter: promoter for the E. coli lac operon
   8064..8085    -  protein_bind   CAP binding site: CAP binding activates transcription in the presence of cAMP. E. coli catabolite activator protein
   8098..8190    -  CDS            lacI (fragment): lac repressor; lacI; The lac repressor binds to the lac operator to inhibit transcription in E. coli. This inhibition can be relieved by adding lactose or isopropyl-β-D-thiogalactopyranoside (IPTG).
   8373..8961    -  rep_origin     ori: high-copy-number ColE1/pMB1/pBR322/pUC origin of replication
   9132..9992    -  CDS            AmpR: β-lactamase; bla; confers resistance to ampicillin, carbenicillin, and related antibiotics
   9993..10097   -  promoter       AmpR promoter: bla
  10156..10208   -  misc_feature   bom (fragment): basis of mobility region from pBR322
>Addgene plasmid #118588 | TetO-FUW-Foxo1 | addgene full sequence | sequence record 229690 | Addgene NGS Result
CGCGTTGACATTGATTATTGACTAGTTATTAATAGTAATCAATTACGGGGTCATTAGTTCATAGCCCATA
TATGGAGTTCCGCGTTACATAACTTACGGTAAATGGCCCGCCTGGCTGACCGCCCAACGACCCCCGCCCA
TTGACGTCAATAATGACGTATGTTCCCATAGTAACGCCAATAGGGACTTTCCATTGACGTCAATGGGTGG
AGTATTTACGGTAAACTGCCCACTTGGCAGTACATCAAGTGTATCATATGCCAAGTACGCCCCCTATTGA
CGTCAATGACGGTAAATGGCCCGCCTGGCATTATGCCCAGTACATGACCTTATGGGACTTTCCTACTTGG
CAGTACATCTACGTATTAGTCATCGCTATTACCATGGTGATGCGGTTTTGGCAGTACATCAATGGGCGTG
GATAGCGGTTTGACTCACGGGGATTTCCAAGTCTCCACCCCATTGACGTCAATGGGAGTTTGTTTTGGCA
CCAAAATCAACGGGACTTTCCAAAATGTCGTAACAACTCCGCCCCATTGACGCAAATGGGCGGTAGGCGT
GTACGGTGGGAGGTCTATATAAGCAGCGCGTTTTGCCTGTACTGGGTCTCTCTGGTTAGACCAGATCTGA
GCCTGGGAGCTCTCTGGCTAACTAGGGAACCCACTGCTTAAGCCTCAATAAAGCTTGCCTTGAGTGCTTC
AAGTAGTGTGTGCCCGTCTGTTGTGTGACTCTGGTAACTAGAGATCCCTCAGACCCTTTTAGTCAGTGTG
GAAAATCTCTAGCAGTGGCGCCCGAACAGGGACTTGAAAGCGAAAGGGAAACCAGAGGAGCTCTCTCGAC
GCAGGACTCGGCTTGCTGAAGCGCGCACGGCAAGAGGCGAGGGGCGGCGACTGGTGAGTACGCCAAAAAT
TTTGACTAGCGGAGGCTAGAAGGAGAGAGATGGGTGCGAGAGCGTCAGTATTAAGCGGGGGAGAATTAGA
TCGCGATGGGAAAAAATTCGGTTAAGGCCAGGGGGAAAGAAAAAATATAAATTAAAACATATAGTATGGG
CAAGCAGGGAGCTAGAACGATTCGCAGTTAATCCTGGCCTGTTAGAAACATCAGAAGGCTGTAGACAAAT
ACTGGGACAGCTACAACCATCCCTTCAGACAGGATCAGAAGAACTTAGATCATTATATAATACAGTAGCA
ACCCTCTATTGTGTGCATCAAAGGATAGAGATAAAAGACACCAAGGAAGCTTTAGACAAGATAGAGGAAG
AGCAAAACAAAAGTAAGACCACCGCACAGCAAGCGGCCGCTGATCTTCAGACCTGGAGGAGGAGATATGA
GGGACAATTGGAGAAGTGAATTATATAAATATAAAGTAGTAAAAATTGAACCATTAGGAGTAGCACCCAC
CAAGGCAAAGAGAAGAGTGGTGCAGAGAGAAAAAAGAGCAGTGGGAATAGGAGCTTTGTTCCTTGGGTTC
TTGGGAGCAGCAGGAAGCACTATGGGCGCAGCGTCAATGACGCTGACGGTACAGGCCAGACAATTATTGT
CTGGTATAGTGCAGCAGCAGAACAATTTGCTGAGGGCTATTGAGGCGCAACAGCATCTGTTGCAACTCAC
AGTCTGGGGCATCAAGCAGCTCCAGGCAAGAATCCTGGCTGTGGAAAGATACCTAAAGGATCAACAGCTC
CTGGGGATTTGGGGTTGCTCTGGAAAACTCATTTGCACCACTGCTGTGCCTTGGAATGCTAGTTGGAGTA
ATAAATCTCTGGAACAGATTTGGAATCACACGACCTGGATGGAGTGGGACAGAGAAATTAACAATTACAC
AAGCTTAATACACTCCTTAATTGAAGAATCGCAAAACCAGCAAGAAAAGAATGAACAAGAATTATTGGAA
TTAGATAAATGGGCAAGTTTGTGGAATTGGTTTAACATAACAAATTGGCTGTGGTATATAAAATTATTCA
TAATGATAGTAGGAGGCTTGGTAGGTTTAAGAATAGTTTTTGCTGTACTTTCTATAGTGAATAGAGTTAG
GCAGGGATATTCACCATTATCGTTTCAGACCCACCTCCCAACCCCGAGGGGACCCGACAGGCCCGAAGGA
ATAGAAGAAGAAGGTGGAGAGAGAGACAGAGACAGATCCATTCGATTAGTGAACGGATCGGCACTGCGTG
CGCCAATTCTGCAGACAAATGGCAGTATTCATCCACAATTTTAAAAGAAAAGGGGGGATTGGGGGGTACA
GTGCAGGGGAAAGAATAGTAGACATAATAGCAACAGACATACAAACTAAAGAATTACAAAAACAAATTAC
AAAAATTCAAAATTTTCGGGTTTATTACAGGGACAGCAGAGATCCAGTTTGGTTAGATCTCGAGTTTACC
ACTCCCTATCAGTGATAGAGAAAAGTGAAAGTCGAGTTTACCACTCCCTATCAGTGATAGAGAAAAGTGA
AAGTCGAGTTTACCACTCCCTATCAGTGATAGAGAAAAGTGAAAGTCGAGTTTACCACTCCCTATCAGTG
ATAGAGAAAAGTGAAAGTCGAGTTTACCACTCCCTATCAGTGATAGAGAAAAGTGAAAGTCGAGTTTACC
ACTCCCTATCAGTGATAGAGAAAAGTGAAAGTCGAGTTTACCACTCCCTATCAGTGATAGAGAAAAGTGA
AAGTCGAGCTCGGTACCCGGGTCGAGGTAGGCGTGTACGGTGGGAGGCCTATATAAGCAGAGCTCGTTTA
GTGAACCGTCAGATCGCCTGGAGACGCCATCCACGCTGTTTTGACCTCCATAGAAGACACCGGGACCGAT
CCAGCCTCCGCGGCCCCGAATTCGCTAGCCACCATGGCCGAAGCGCCCCAGGTGGTGGAGACCGACCCGG
ACTTCGAGCCGCTGCCCCGGCAGCGCTCCTGTACCTGGCCGCTGCCCAGGCCGGAGTTTAACCAGTCCAA
CTCGACCACCTCCAGTCCGGCGCCGTCGGGCGGCGCGGCCGCCAACCCCGACGCCGCGGCGAGCCTGGCC
TCGGCGTCCGCTGTCAGCACCGACTTTATGAGCAACCTGAGCCTGCTGGAGGAGAGTGAGGACTTCGCGC
GGGCGCCAGGCTGCGTGGCCGTGGCGGCGGCGGCTGCGGCCAGCAGGGGCCTGTGCGGGGACTTCCAGGG
CCCCGAGGCGGGCTGCGTGCACCCAGCGCCGCCACAGCCCCCACCGACCGGGCCGCTGTCGCAGCCCCCA
CCCGTGCCTCCCTCCGCTGCCGCCGCCGCGGGGCCACTCGCGGGACAGCCGCGCAAGACCAGCTCGTCGC
GCCGCAACGCGTGGGGCAACCTGTCGTACGCCGACCTCATCACCAAGGCCATCGAGAGCTCAGCCGAGAA
GAGGCTCACCCTGTCGCAGATCTACGAGTGGATGGTGAAGAGCGTGCCCTACTTCAAGGATAAGGGCGAC
AGCAACAGCTCGGCGGGCTGGAAGAATTCAATTCGCCACAATCTGTCCCTTCACAGCAAGTTTATTCGAG
TGCAGAATGAAGGAACTGGAAAGAGTTCTTGGTGGATGCTCAATCCAGAGGGAGGCAAGAGCGGAAAATC
ACCCCGGAGAAGAGCTGCGTCCATGGACAACAACAGTAAATTTGCTAAGAGCCGAGGGCGGGCTGCTAAG
AAAAAAGCATCTCTCCAGTCTGGGCAAGAGGGTCCTGGAGACAGCCCTGGGTCTCAGTTTTCTAAGTGGC
CTGCGAGTCCTGGGTCCCACAGCAACGATGACTTTGATAACTGGAGTACATTTCGTCCTCGAACCAGCTC
AAATGCTAGTACCATCAGTGGGAGACTTTCTCCCATCATGACAGAGCAGGATGACCTGGGAGATGGGGAC
GTGCATTCCCTGGTGTATCCACCCTCTGCTGCCAAGATGGCGTCTACGCTGCCCAGTCTGTCTGAAATCA
GCAATCCAGAAAACATGGAGAACCTTCTGGATAATCTCAACCTTCTCTCGTCCCCAACATCTTTAACTGT
GTCCACCCAGTCCTCGCCTGGCAGCATGATGCAGCAGACACCATGCTATTCGTTTGCACCGCCAAACACC
AGTCTAAATTCACCCAGTCCAAACTACTCAAAGTACACATACGGCCAATCCAGCATGAGCCCTTTGCCCC
AGATGCCTATGCAGACACTTCAGGACAGCAAATCAAGTTACGGAGGATTGAACCAGTATAACTGTGCCCC
AGGACTCTTGAAAGAGTTGTTGACTTCTGACTCTCCTCCCCACAATGACATTATGTCACCGGTTGATCCC
GGAGTGGCCCAACCCAACAGTCGGGTCCTGGGCCAAAATGTAATGATGGGCCCTAATTCGGTCATGCCAG
CGTATGGCAGCCAGGCATCTCATAACAAAATGATGAACCCCAGCTCCCACACCCACCCTGGACATGCACA
GCAAACGGCTTCGGTCAACGGCCGTACCCTGCCCCATGTGGTGAACACCATGCCTCACACATCTGCCATG
AACCGCTTGACCCCCGTGAAGACACCTTTACAAGTGCCTCTGTCCCACCCCATGCAGATGAGTGCCCTGG
GCAGCTACTCCTCGGTGAGCAGCTGCAATGGCTATGGTAGGATGGGTGTCCTCCACCAGGAGAAGCTCCC
AAGTGACTTGGATGGCATGTTTATTGAGCGCTTGGACTGTGACATGGAGTCCATCATTCGGAATGACCTC
ATGGATGGAGATACCTTGGATTTTAACTTTGATAATGTGTTGCCCAACCAAAGCTTCCCACACAGTGTCA
AGACTACAACACACAGCTGGGTGTCAGGCTAGGAATTCGATATCAAGCTTATCGATAATCAACCTCTGGA
TTACAAAATTTGTGAAAGATTGACTGGTATTCTTAACTATGTTGCTCCTTTTACGCTATGTGGATACGCT
GCTTTAATGCCTTTGTATCATGCTATTGCTTCCCGTATGGCTTTCATTTTCTCCTCCTTGTATAAATCCT
GGTTGCTGTCTCTTTATGAGGAGTTGTGGCCCGTTGTCAGGCAACGTGGCGTGGTGTGCACTGTGTTTGC
TGACGCAACCCCCACTGGTTGGGGCATTGCCACCACCTGTCAGCTCCTTTCCGGGACTTTCGCTTTCCCC
CTCCCTATTGCCACGGCGGAACTCATCGCCGCCTGCCTTGCCCGCTGCTGGACAGGGGCTCGGCTGTTGG
GCACTGACAATTCCGTGGTGTTGTCGGGGAAATCATCGTCCTTTCCTTGGCTGCTCGCCTGTGTTGCCAC
CTGGATTCTGCGCGGGACGTCCTTCTGCTACGTCCCTTCGGCCCTCAATCCAGCGGACCTTCCTTCCCGC
GGCCTGCTGCCGGCTCTGCGGCCTCTTCCGCGTCTTCGCCTTCGCCCTCAGACGAGTCGGATCTCCCTTT
GGGCCGCCTCCCCGCATCGATACCGTCGACCTCGAGACCTAGAAAAACATGGAGCAATCACAAGTAGCAA
TACAGCAGCTACCAATGCTGATTGTGCCTGGCTAGAAGCACAAGAGGAGGAGGAGGTGGGTTTTCCAGTC
ACACCTCAGGTACCTTTAAGACCAATGACTTACAAGGCAGCTGTAGATCTTAGCCACTTTTTAAAAGAAA
AGGGGGGACTGGAAGGGCTAATTCACTCCCAACGAAGACAAGATATCCTTGATCTGTGGATCTACCACAC
ACAAGGCTACTTCCCTGATTGGCAGAACTACACACCAGGGCCAGGGATCAGATATCCACTGACCTTTGGA
TGGTGCTACAAGCTAGTACCAGTTGAGCAAGAGAAGGTAGAAGAAGCCAATGAAGGAGAGAACACCCGCT
TGTTACACCCTGTGAGCCTGCATGGGATGGATGACCCGGAGAGAGAAGTATTAGAGTGGAGGTTTGACAG
CCGCCTAGCATTTCATCACATGGCCCGAGAGCTGCATCCGGACTGTACTGGGTCTCTCTGGTTAGACCAG
ATCTGAGCCTGGGAGCTCTCTGGCTAACTAGGGAACCCACTGCTTAAGCCTCAATAAAGCTTGCCTTGAG
TGCTTCAAGTAGTGTGTGCCCGTCTGTTGTGTGACTCTGGTAACTAGAGATCCCTCAGACCCTTTTAGTC
AGTGTGGAAAATCTCTAGCAGGGCCCGTTTAAACCCGCTGATCAGCCTCGACTGTGCCTTCTAGTTGCCA
GCCATCTGTTGTTTGCCCCTCCCCCGTGCCTTCCTTGACCCTGGAAGGTGCCACTCCCACTGTCCTTTCC
TAATAAAATGAGGAAATTGCATCGCATTGTCTGAGTAGGTGTCATTCTATTCTGGGGGGTGGGGTGGGGC
AGGACAGCAAGGGGGAGGATTGGGAAGACAATAGCAGGCATGCTGGGGATGCGGTGGGCTCTATGGCTTC
TGAGGCGGAAAGAACCAGCTGGGGCTCTAGGGGGTATCCCC
[124 nt withheld, positions 6412-6535]
C
[91 nt withheld, positions 6537-6627]
A
[49 nt withheld, positions 6629-6677]
CCTTTGACGTTGGAGTCCACGTTCTTT
[37 nt withheld, positions 6705-6741]
ACCCTATCTCGGTCTATTCTTTTGATTTATAAGGGATTTTGCCGATTTCGGCCTATTGGTTAAAAAATGA
GCTGATTTAACAAAAATTTAACGCGAATTAATTCTGTGGAATGTGTGTCAGTTAGGGTGTGGAAAGTCCC
CAGGCTCCCCAGCAGGCAGAAGTATGCAAAGCATGCATCTCAATTAGTCAGCAACCAGGTGTGGAAAGTC
CCCAGGCTCCCCAGCAGGCAGAAGTATGCAAAGCATGCATCTCAATTAGTCAGCAACCATAGTCCCGCCC
CTAACTCCGCCCATCCCGCCCCTAACTCCGCCCAGTTCCGCCCATTCTCCGCCCCATGGCTGACTAATTT
TTTTTATTTATGCAGAGGCCGAGGCCGCCTCTGCCTCTGAGCTATTCCAGAAGTAGTGAGGAGGCTTTTT
TGGAGGCCTAGGCTTTTGCAAAAAGCTCCCGGGAGCTTGTATATCCATTTTCGGATCTGATCAGCACGTG
TTGACAATTAATCATCGGCATAGTATATCGGCATAGTATAATACGACAAGGTGAGGAACTAAACCATGGC
CAAGTTGACCAGTGCCGTTCCGGTGCTCACCGCGCGCGACGTCGCCGGAGCGGTCGAGTTCTGGACCGAC
CGGCTCGGGTTCTCCCGGGACTTCGTGGAGGACGACTTCGCCGGTGTGGTCCGGGACGACGTGACCCTGT
TCATCAGCGCGGTCCAGGACCAGGTGGTGCCGGACAACACCCTGGCCTGGGTGTGGGTGCGCGGCCTGGA
CGAGCTGTACGCCGAGTGGTCGGAGGTCGTGTCCACGAACTTCCGGGACGCCTCCGGGCCGGCCATGACC
GAGATCGGCGAGCAGCCGTGGGGGCGGGAGTTCGCCCTGCGCGACCCGGCCGGCAACTGCGTGCACTTCG
TGGCCGAGGAGCAGGACTGACACGTGCTACGAGATTTCGATTCCACCGCCGCCTTCTATGAAAGGTTGGG
CTTCGGAATCGTTTTCCGGGACGCCGGCTGGATGATCCTCCAGCGCGGGGATCTCATGCTGGAGTTCTTC
GCCCACCCCAACTTGTTTATTGCAGCTTATAATGGTTACAAATAAAGCAATAGCATCACAAATTTCACAA
ATAAAGCATTTTTTTCACTGCATTCTAGTTGTGGTTTGTCCAAACTCATCAATGTATCTTATCATGTCTG
TATACCGTCGACCTCTAGCTAGAGCTTGGCGTAATCATGGTCATAGCTGTTTCCTGTGTGAAATTGTTAT
CCGCTCACAATTCCACACAACATACGAGCCGGAAGCATAAAGTGTAAAGCCTGGGGTGCCTAATGAGTGA
GCTAACTCACATTAATTGCGTTGCGCTCACTGCCCGCTTTCCAGTCGGGAAACCTGTCGTGCCAGCTGCA
TTAATGAATCGGCCAACGCGCGGGGAGAGGCGGTTTGCGTATTGGGCGCTCTTCCGCTTCCTCGCTCACT
GACTCGCTGCGCTCGGTCGTTCGGCTGCGGCGAGCGGTATCAGCTCACTCAAAGGCGGTAATACGGTTAT
CCACAGAATCAGGGGATAACGCAGGAAAGAACATGTGAGCAAAAGGCCAGCAAAAGGCCAGGAACCGTAA
AAAGGCCGCGTTGCTGGCGTTTTTCCATAGGCTCCGCCCCCCTGACGAGCATCACAAAAATCGACGCTCA
AGTCAGAGGTGGCGAAACCCGACAGGACTATAAAGATACCAGGCGTTTCCCCCTGGAAGCTCCCTCGTGC
GCTCTCCTGTTCCGACCCTGCCGCTTACCGGATACCTGTCCGCCTTTCTCCCTTCGGGAAGCGTGGCGCT
TTCTCATAGCTCACGCTGTAGGTATCTCAGTTCGGTGTAGGTCGTTCGCTCCAAGCTGGGCTGTGTGCAC
GAACCCCCCGTTCAGCCCGACCGCTGCGCCTTATCCGGTAACTATCGTCTTGAGTCCAACCCGGTAAGAC
ACGACTTATCGCCACTGGCAGCAGCCACTGGTAACAGGATTAGCAGAGCGAGGTATGTAGGCGGTGCTAC
AGAGTTCTTGAAGTGGTGGCCTAACTACGGCTACACTAGAAGAACAGTATTTGGTATCTGCGCTCTGCTG
AAGCCAGTTACCTTCGGAAAAAGAGTTGGTAGCTCTTGATCCGGCAAACAAACCACCGCTGGTAGCGGTG
GTTTTTTTGTTTGCAAGCAGCAGATTACGCGCAGAAAAAAAGGATCTCAAGAAGATCCTTTGATCTTTTC
TACGGGGTCTGACGCTCAGTGGAACGAAAACTCACGTTAAGGGATTTTGGTCATGAGATTATCAAAAAGG
ATCTTCACCTAGATCCTTTTAAATTAAAAATGAAGTTTTAAATCAATCTAAAGTATATATGAGTAAACTT
GGTCTGACAGTTACCAATGCTTAATCAGTGAGGCACCTATCTCAGCGATCTGTCTATTTCGTTCATCCAT
AGTTGCCTGACTCCCCGTCGTGTAGATAACTACGATACGGGAGGGCTTACCATCTGGCCCCAGTGCTGCA
ATGATACCGCGAGACCCACGCTCACCGGCTCCAGATTTATCAGCAATAAACCAGCCAGCCGGAAGGGCCG
AGCGCAGAAGTGGTCCTGCAACTTTATCCGCCTCCATCCAGTCTATTAATTGTTGCCGGGAAGCTAGAGT
AAGTAGTTCGCCAGTTAATAGTTTGCGCAACGTTGTTGCCATTGCTACAGGCATCGTGGTGTCACGCTCG
TCGTTTGGTATGGCTTCATTCAGCTCCGGTTCCCAACGATCAAGGCGAGTTACATGATCCCCCATGTTGT
GCAAAAAAGCGGTTAGCTCCTTCGGTCCTCCGATCGTTGTCAGAAGTAAGTTGGCCGCAGTGTTATCACT
CATGGTTATGGCAGCACTGCATAATTCTCTTACTGTCATGCCATCCGTAAGATGCTTTTCTGTGACTGGT
GAGTACTCAACCAAGTCATTCTGAGAATAGTGTATGCGGCGACCGAGTTGCTCTTGCCCGGCGTCAATAC
GGGATAATACCGCGCCACATAGCAGAACTTTAAAAGTGCTCATCATTGGAAAACGTTCTTCGGGGCGAAA
ACTCTCAAGGATCTTACCGCTGTTGAGATCCAGTTCGATGTAACCCACTCGTGCACCCAACTGATCTTCA
GCATCTTTTACTTTCACCAGCGTTTCTGGGTGAGCAAAAACAGGAAGGCAAAATGCCGCAAAAAAGGGAA
TAAGGGCGACACGGAAATGTTGAATACTCATACTCTTCCTTTTTCAATATTATTGAAGCATTTATCAGGG
TTATTGTCTCATGAGCGGATACATATTTGAATGTATTTAGAAAAATAAACAAATAGGGGTTCCGCGCACA
TTTCCCCGAAAAGTGCCACCTGACGTCGACGGATCGGGAGATCTCCCGATCCCCTATGGTGCACTCTCAG
TACAATCTGCTCTGATGCCGCATAGTTAAGCCAGTATCTGCTCCCTGCTTGTGTGTTGGAGGTCGCTGAG
TAGTGCGCGAGCAAAATTTAAGCTACAACAAGGCAAGGCTTGACCGACAATTGCATGAAGAATCTGCTTA
GGGTTAGGCGTTTTGCGCTGCTTCGCGATGTACGGGCCAGATATA
